>Addgene plasmid #111094 | pCR1265 | addgene full sequence | sequence record 271677 | Addgene NGS Result
GGAAATGTGCGCGGAACCCCTATTTGTTTATTTTTCTAAATACATTCAAATATGTATCCGCTCATGAGAC
AATAACCCTGATAAATGCTTCAATAATATTGAAAAAGGAAGAGTATGAGTATTCAACATTTCCGTGTCGC
CCTTATTCCCTTTTTTGCGGCATTTTGCCTTCCTGTTTTTGCTCACCCAGAAACGCTGGTGAAAGTAAAA
GATGCTGAAGATCAGTTGGGTGCACGAGTGGGTTACATCGAACTGGATCTCAACAGCGGTAAGATCCTTG
AGAGTTTTCGCCCCGAAGAACGTTTTCCAATGATGAGCACTTTTAAAGTTCTGCTATGTGGCGCGGTATT
ATCCCGTATTGACGCCGGGCAAGAGCAACTCGGTCGCCGCATACACTATTCTCAGAATGACTTGGTTGAG
TACTCACCAGTCACAGAAAAGCATCTTACGGATGGCATGACAGTAAGAGAATTATGCAGTGCTGCCATAA
CCATGAGTGATAACACTGCGGCCAACTTACTTCTGACAACGATCGGAGGACCGAAGGAGCTAACCGCTTT
TTTGCACAACATGGGGGATCATGTAACTCGCCTTGATCGTTGGGAACCGGAGCTGAATGAAGCCATACCA
AACGACGAGCGTGACACCACGATGCCTGTAGCAATGGCAACAACGTTGCGCAAACTATTAACTGGCGAAC
TACTTACTCTAGCTTCCCGGCAACAATTAATAGACTGGATGGAGGCGGATAAAGTTGCAGGACCACTTCT
GCGCTCGGCCCTTCCGGCTGGCTGGTTTATTGCTGATAAATCTGGAGCCGGTGAGCGTGGGTCTCGCGGT
ATCATTGCAGCACTGGGGCCAGATGGTAAGCCCTCCCGTATCGTAGTTATCTACACGACGGGGAGTCAGG
CAACTATGGATGAACGAAATAGACAGATCGCTGAGATAGGTGCCTCACTGATTAAGCATTGGTAACTGTC
AGACCAAGTTTACTCATATATACTTTAGATTGATTTAAAACTTCATTTTTAATTTAAAAGGATCTAGGTG
AAGATCCTTTTTGATAATCTCATGACCAAAATCCCTTAACGTGAGTTTTCGTTCCACTGAGCGTCAGACC
CCGTAGAAAAGATCAAAGGATCTTCTTGAGATCCTTTTTTTCTGCGCGTAATCTGCTGCTTGCAAACAAA
AAAACCACCGCTACCAGCGGTGGTTTGTTTGCCGGATCAAGAGCTACCAACTCTTTTTCCGAAGGTAACT
GGCTTCAGCAGAGCGCAGATACCAAATACTGTTCTTCTAGTGTAGCCGTAGTTAGGCCACCACTTCAAGA
ACTCTGTAGCACCGCCTACATACCTCGCTCTGCTAATCCTGTTACCAGTGGCTGCTGCCAGTGGCGATAA
GTCGTGTCTTACCGGGTTGGACTCAAGACGATAGTTACCGGATAAGGCGCAGCGGTCGGGCTGAACGGGG
GGTTCGTGCACACAGCCCAGCTTGGAGCGAACGACCTACACCGAACTGAGATACCTACAGCGTGAGCTAT
GAGAAAGCGCCACGCTTCCCGAAGGGAGAAAGGCGGACAGGTATCCGGTAAGCGGCAGGGTCGGAACAGG
AGAGCGCACGAGGGAGCTTCCAGGGGGAAACGCCTGGTATCTTTATAGTCCTGTCGGGTTTCGCCACCTC
TGACTTGAGCGTCGATTTTTGTGATGCTCGTCAGGGGGGCGGAGCCTATGGAAAAACGCCAGCAACGCGG
CCTTTTTACGGTTCCTGGCCTTTTGCTGGCCTTTTGCTCACATGTTCTTTCCTGCGTTATCCCCTGATTC
TGTGGATAACCGTATTACCGCCTTTGAGTGAGCTGATACCGCTCGCCGCAGCCGAACGACCGAGCGCAGC
GAGTCAGTGAGCGAGGAAGCGGAAGAGCGCCCAATACGCAAACCGCCTCTCCCCGCGCGTTGGCCGATTC
ATTAATGCAGCTGGCACGACAGGTTTCCCGACTGGAAAGCGGGCAGTGAGCGCAACGCAATTAATGTGAG
TTAGCTCACTCATTAGGCACCCCAGGCTTTACACTTTATGCTTCCGGCTCGTATGTTGTGTGGAATTGTG
AGCGGATAACAATTTCACACAGGAAACAGCTATGACCATGATTACGCCAAGCGCGCAATTAACCCTCACT
AAAGGGAACAAAAGCTGGAGCTGCAAGCTTAATGTAGTCTTATGCAATACTCTTGTAGTCTTGCAACATG
GTAACGATGAGTTAGCAACATGCCTTACAAGGAGAGAAAAAGCACCGTGCATGCCGATTGGTGGAAGTAA
GGTGGTACGATCGTGCCTTATTAGGAAGGCAACAGACGGGTCTGACATGGATTGGACGAACCACTGAATT
GCCGCATTGCAGAGATATTGTATTTAAGTGCCTAGCTCGATACATAAACGGGTCTCTCTGGTTAGACCAG
ATCTGAGCCTGGGAGCTCTCTGGCTAACTAGGGAACCCACTGCTTAAGCCTCAATAAAGCTTGCCTTGAG
TGCTTCAAGTAGTGTGTGCCCGTCTGTTGTGTGACTCTGGTAACTAGAGATCCCTCAGACCCTTTTAGTC
AGTGTGGAAAATCTCTAGCAGTGGCGCCCGAACAGGGACTTGAAAGCGAAAGGGAAACCAGAGGAGCTCT
CTCGACGCAGGACTCGGCTTGCTGAAGCGCGCACGGCAAGAGGCGAGGGGCGGCGACTGGTGAGTACGCC
AAAAATTTTGACTAGCGGAGGCTAGAAGGAGAGAGATGGGTGCGAGAGCGTCAGTATTAAGCGGGGGAGA
ATTAGATCGCGATGGGAAAAAATTCGGTTAAGGCCAGGGGGAAAGAAAAAATATAAATTAAAACATATAG
TATGGGCAAGCAGGGAGCTAGAACGATTCGCAGTTAATCCTGGCCTGTTAGAAACATCAGAAGGCTGTAG
ACAAATACTGGGACAGCTACAACCATCCCTTCAGACAGGATCAGAAGAACTTAGATCATTATATAATACA
GTAGCAACCCTCTATTGTGTGCATCAAAGGATAGAGATAAAAGACACCAAGGAAGCTTTAGACAAGATAG
AGGAAGAGCAAAACAAAAGTAAGACCACCGCACAGCAAGCGGCCGCTGATCTTCAGACCTGGAGGAGGAG
ATATGAGGGACAATTGGAGAAGTGAATTATATAAATATAAAGTAGTAAAAATTGAACCATTAGGAGTAGC
ACCCACCAAGGCAAAGAGAAGAGTGGTGCAGAGAGAAAAAAGAGCAGTGGGAATAGGAGCTTTGTTCCTT
GGGTTCTTGGGAGCAGCAGGAAGCACTATGGGCGCAGCGTCAATGACGCTGACGGTACAGGCCAGACAAT
TATTGTCTGGTATAGTGCAGCAGCAGAACAATTTGCTGAGGGCTATTGAGGCGCAACAGCATCTGTTGCA
ACTCACAGTCTGGGGCATCAAGCAGCTCCAGGCAAGAATCCTGGCTGTGGAAAGATACCTAAAGGATCAA
CAGCTCCTGGGGATTTGGGGTTGCTCTGGAAAACTCATTTGCACCACTGCTGTGCCTTGGAATGCTAGTT
GGAGTAATAAATCTCTGGAACAGATTTGGAATCACACGACCTGGATGGAGTGGGACAGAGAAATTAACAA
TTACACAAGCTTAATACACTCCTTAATTGAAGAATCGCAAAACCAGCAAGAAAAGAATGAACAAGAATTA
TTGGAATTAGATAAATGGGCAAGTTTGTGGAATTGGTTTAACATAACAAATTGGCTGTGGTATATAAAAT
TATTCATAATGATAGTAGGAGGCTTGGTAGGTTTAAGAATAGTTTTTGCTGTACTTTCTATAGTGAATAG
AGTTAGGCAGGGATATTCACCATTATCGTTTCAGACCCACCTCCCAACCCCGAGGGGACCCGACAGGCCC
GAAGGAATAGAAGAAGAAGGTGGAGAGAGAGACAGAGACAGATCCATTCGATTAGTGAACGGATCTCGAC
GGTATCGGTTAACTTTTAAAAGAAAAGGGGGGATTGGGGGGTACAGTGCAGGGGAAAGAATAGTAGACAT
AATAGCAACAGACATACAAACTAAAGAATTACAAAAACAAATTACAAAATTCAAAATTTTATCGTCCAGT
GTGGTGGAATTCTGCAGATATCAACAAGTTTGTACAAAAAAGCAGGCTCCACCATGGGAACCGACATTGA
TTATTGACTAGGCTTTTGCAAAAAGCTTTGCAAAGATGGATAAAGTTTTAAACAGAGAGGAATCTTTGCA
GCTAATGGACCTTCTAGGTCTTGAAAGGAGTGGGAATTGGCTCCGGTGCCCGTCAGTGGGCAGAGCGCAC
ATCGCCCACAGTCCCCGAGAAGTTGGGGGGAGGGGTCGGCAATTGAACCGGTGCCTAGAGAAGGTGGCGC
GGGGTAAACTGGGAAAGTGATGTCGTGTACTGGCTCCGCCTTTTTCCCGAGGGTGGGGGAGAACCGTATA
TAAGTGCAGTAGTCGCCGTGAACGTTCTTTTTCGCAACGGGTTTGCCGCCAGAACACAGGTAAGTGCCGT
GTGTGGTTCCCGCGGGCCTGGCCTCTTTACGGGTTATGGCCCTTGCGTGCCTTGAATTACTTCCACCTGG
CTGCAGTACGTGATTCTTGATCCCGAGCTTCGGGTTGGAAGTGGGTGGGAGAGTTCGAGGCCTTGCGCTT
AAGGAGCCCCTTCGCCTCGTGCTTGAGTTGAGGCCTGGCCTGGGCGCTGGGGCCGCCGCGTGCGAATCTG
GTGGCACCTTCGCGCCTGTCTCGCTGCTTTCGATAAGTCTCTAGCCATTTAAAATTTTTGATGACCTGCT
GCGACGCTTTTTTTCTGGCAAGATAGTCTTGTAAATGCGGGCCAAGATCTGCACACTGGTATTTCGGTTT
TTGGGGCCGCGGGCGGCGACGGGGCCCGTGCGTCCCAGCGCACATGTTCGGCGAGGCGGGGCCTGCGAGC
GCGGCCACCGAGAATCGGACGGGGGTAGTCTCAAGCTGGCCGGCCTGCTCTGGTGCCTGGCCTCGCGCCG
CCGTGTATCGCCCCGCCCTGGGCGGCAAGGCTGGCCCGGTCGGCACCAGTTGCGTGAGCGGAAAGATGGC
CGCTTCCCGGCCCTGCTGCAGGGAGCTCAAAATGGAGGACGCGGCGCTCGGGAGAGCGGGCGGGTGAGTC
ACCCACACAAAGGAAAAGGGCCTTTCCGTCCTCAGCCGTCGCTTCATGTGACTCCACGGAGTACCGGGCG
CCGTCCAGGCACCTCGATTAGTTCTCGAGCTTTTGGAGTACGTCGTCTTTAGGTTGGGGGGAGGGGTTTT
ATGCGATGGAGTTTCCCCACACTGAGTGGGTGGAGACTGAAGTTAGGCCAGCTTGGCACTTGATGTAATT
CTCCTTGGAATTTGCCCTTTTTGAGTTTGGATCTTGGTTCATTCTCAAGCCTCAGACAGTGGTTCAAAGT
TTTTTTCTTCCATTTCAGGTGTCGTGAGGAATTAGCTTGGTACTAATACGACTCACTATAGGGAGACCCA
AGCTGGCTAGGTAAGCTTGGTACCGAGCTCGGATCCGTTGTGAGATGCGGGAGAGGGTCGACCCCCTCTC
CCTCCCCCCCCCCTAACGTTACTGGCCGAAGCCGCTTGGAATAAGGCCGGTGTGCGTTTGTCTATATGTT
ATTTTCCACCATATTGCCGTCTTTTGGCAATGTGAGGGCCCGGAAACCTGGCCCTGTCTTCTTGACGAGC
ATTCCTAGGGGTCTTTCCCCTCTCGCCAAAGGAATGCAAGGTCTGTTGAATGTCGTGAAGGAAGCAGTTC
CTCTGGAAGCTTCTTGAAGACAAACAACGTCTGTAGCGACCCTTTGCAGGCAGCGGAACCCCCCACCTGG
CGACAGGTGCCTCTGCGGCCAAAAGCCACGTGTATAAGATACACCTGCAAAGGCGGCACAACCCCAGTGC
CACGTTGTGAGTTGGATAGTTGTGGAAAGAGTCAAATGGCTCTCCTCAAGCGTATTCAACAAGGGGCTGA
AGGATGCCCAGAAGGTACCCCATTGTATGGGATCTGATCTGGGGCCTCGGTGCACATGCTTTACATGTGT
TTAGTCGAGGTTAAAAAAACGTCTAGGCCCCCCGAACCACGGGGACGTGGTTTTCCTTTGAAAAACACGA
TGCCACCATGGGTATGAACCCAGCCATCAGCGTCGCTCTCCTGCTCTCAGTCTTGCAGGTGTCCCGAGGG
CAGAAGGTGACCAGCCTGACAGCCTGCCTGGTGAACCAAAACCTTCGCCTGGACTGCCGCCATGAGAATA
ACACCAAGGATAACTCCATCCAGCATGAGTTCAGCCTGACCCGAGAGAAGAGGAAGCACGTGCTCTCAGG
CACCCTTGGGATACCCGAGCACACGTACCGCTCCCGCGTCACCCTCTCCAACCAGCCCTATATCAAGGTC
CTTACCCTAGCCAACTTCACCACCAAGGATGAGGGCGACTACTTTTGTGAGCTTCGCGTCTCGGGCGCGA
ATCCCATGAGCTCCAATAAAAGTATCAGTGTGTATAGAGACAAGCTGGTCAAGTGTGGCGGCATAAGCCT
GCTGGTTCAGAACACATCCTGGATGCTGCTGCTGCTGCTTTCCCTCTCCCTCCTCCAAGCCCTGGACTTC
ATTTCTCTGTGATCTAGACCCAGCTTTCTTGTACAAAGTGGTTGATATCCAGCACAGTGGCGGCCGCTCG
ACAATCAACCTCTGGATTACAAAATTTGTGAAAGATTGACTGGTATTCTTAACTATGTTGCTCCTTTTAC
GCTATGTGGATACGCTGCTTTAATGCCTTTGTATCATGCTATTGCTTCCCGTATGGCTTTCATTTTCTCC
TCCTTGTATAAATCCTGGTTGCTGTCTCTTTATGAGGAGTTGTGGCCCGTTGTCAGGCAACGTGGCGTGG
TGTGCACTGTGTTTGCTGACGCAACCCCCACTGGTTGGGGCATTGCCACCACCTGTCAGCTCCTTTCCGG
GACTTTCGCTTTCCCCCTCCCTATTGCCACGGCGGAACTCATCGCCGCCTGCCTTGCCCGCTGCTGGACA
GGGGCTCGGCTGTTGGGCACTGACAATTCCGTGGTGTTGTCGGGGAAGCTGACGTCCTTTCCATGGCTGC
TCGCCTGTGTTGCCACCTGGATTCTGCGCGGGACGTCCTTCTGCTACGTCCCTTCGGCCCTCAATCCAGC
GGACCTTCCTTCCCGCGGCCTGCTGCCCGCTCTGCGGCCTCTTCCGCGTCTTCGCCTTCGCCCTCAGACG
AGTCGGATCTCCCTTTGGGCCGCCTCCCCGCCTGGACCTGCAGGATTCTGCAGATATCCGGACTAGTGAT
CTAATTCTACCGGGTAGGGGAGGCGCTTTTCCCAAGGCAGTCTGGAGCATGCGCTTTAGCAGCCCCGCTG
GGCACTTGGCGCTACACAAGTGGCCTCTGGCCTCGCACACATTCCACATCCACCGGTAGGCGCCAACCGG
CTCCGTTCTTTGGTGGCCCCTTCGCGCCACCTTCTACTCCTCCCCTAGTCAGGAAGTTCCCCCCCGCCCC
GCAGCTCGCGTCGTGCAGGACGTGACAAATGGAAGTAGCACGTCTCACTAGTCTCGTGCAGATGGACAGC
ACCGCTGAGCAATGGAAGCGGGTAGGCCTTTGGGGCAGCGGCCAATAGCAGCTTTGCTCCTTCGCTTTCT
GGGCTCAGAGGCTGGGAAGGGGTGGGTCCGGGGGCGGGCTCAGGGGCGGGCTCAGGGGCGGGGCGGGCGC
CCGAAGGTCCTCCGGAGGCCCGGCATTCTGCACGCTTCAAAAGCGCACGTCTGCCGCGCTGTTCTCCTCT
TCCTCATCTCCGGGCCTTTCGACCTGCAGCCAATATGGGATCGGCCATTGAACAAGATGGATTGCACGCA
GGTTCTCCGGCCGCTTGGGTGGAGAGGCTATTCGGCTATGACTGGGCACAACAGACAATCGGCTGCTCTG
ATGCCGCCGTGTTCCGGCTGTCAGCGCAGGGGCGCCCGGTTCTTTTTGTCAAGACCGACCTGTCCGGTGC
CCTGAATGAACTGCAGGACGAGGCAGCGCGGCTATCGTGGCTGGCCACGACGGGCGTTCCTTGCGCAGCT
GTGCTCGACGTTGTCACTGAAGCGGGAAGGGACTGGCTGCTATTGGGCGAAGTGCCGGGGCAGGATCTCC
TGTCATCTCACCTTGCTCCTGCCGAGAAAGTATCCATCATGGCTGATGCAATGCGGCGGCTGCATACGCT
TGATCCGGCTACCTGCCCATTCGACCACCAAGCGAAACATCGCATCGAGCGAGCACGTACTCGGATGGAA
GCCGGTCTTGTCGATCAGGATGATCTGGACGAAGAGCATCAGGGGCTCGCGCCAGCCGAACTGTTCGCCA
GGCTCAAGGCGCGCATGCCCGACGGCGAGGATCTCGTCGTGACCCATGGCGATGCCTGCTTGCCGAATAT
CATGGTGGAAAATGGCCGCTTTTCTGGATTCATCGACTGTGGCCGGCTGGGTGTGGCGGACCGCTATCAG
GACATAGCGTTGGCTACCCGTGATATTGCTGAAGAGCTTGGCGGCGAATGGGCTGACCGCTTCCTCGTGC
TTTACGGTATCGCCGCTCCCGATTCGCAGCGCATCGCCTTCTATCGCCTTCTTGACGAGTTCTTCTGAAC
GCGTCGCCCGCCCCACGACCCGCAGCGCCCGACCGAAAGGAGCGCACGACCCCATGCATCTCGAGGGCCC
GGTACCTTTAAGACCAATGACTTACAAGGCAGCTGTAGATCTTAGCCACTTTTTAAAAGAAAAGGGGGGA
CTGGAAGGGCTAGCTCACTCCCAACGAAGACAAGATCTGCTTTTTGCTTGTACTGGGTCTCTCTGGTTAG
ACCAGATCTGAGCCTGGGAGCTCTCTGGCTAACTAGGGAACCCACTGCTTAAGCCTCAATAAAGCTTGCC
TTGAGTGCTTCAAGTAGTGTGTGCCCGTCTGTTGTGTGACTCTGGTAACTAGAGATCCCTCAGACCCTTT
TAGTCAGTGTGGAAAATCTCTAGCAGTAGTAGTTCATGTCATCTTATTATTCAGTATTTATAACTTGCAA
AGAAATGAATATCAGAGAGTGAGAGGAACTTGTTTATTGCAGCTTATAATGGTTACAAATAAAGCAATAG
CATCACAAATTTCACAAATAAAGCATTTTTTTCACTGCATTCTAGTTGTGGTTTGTCCAAACTCATCAAT
GTATCTTATCATGTCTGGCTCTAGCTATCCCGCCCCTAACTCCGCCCATCCCGCCCCTAACTCCGCCCAG
TTCCGCCCATTCTCCGCCCCATGGCTGACTAATTTTTTTTATTTATGCAGAGGCCGAGGCCGCCTCGGCC
TCTGAGCTATTCCAGAAGTAGTGAGGAGGCTTTTTTGGAGGCCTAGGGACGTACCCAATTCGCCCTATAG
TGAGTCGTATTACGCGCGCTCACTGGCCGTCGTTTTACAACGTCGTGACTGGGAAAACCCTGGCGTTACC
CAACTTAATCGCCTTGCAGCACATCCCCCTTTCGCCAGCTGGCGTAATAGCGAAGAGGCCCGCACCGATC
GCCCTTCCCAACAGTTGCGCAGCCTGAATGGCGAATGGG
[124 nt withheld, positions 9630-9753]
C
[91 nt withheld, positions 9755-9845]
A
[49 nt withheld, positions 9847-9895]
CCTTTGACGTTGGAGTCCACGTTCTTT
[37 nt withheld, positions 9923-9959]
ACCCTATCTCGGTCTATTCTTTTGATTTATAAGGGATTTTGCCGATTTCGGCCTATTGGTTAAAAAATGA
GCTGATTTAACAAAAATTTAACGCGAATTTTAACAAAATATTAACGCTTACAATTTAGGTGGCACTTTTC
GG
Features (pLannotate 1.2.2; 33 found; start..end, strand, type, name):
     10..114     +  promoter       AmpR promoter: bla
    115..975     +  CDS            AmpR: β-lactamase; bla; confers resistance to ampicillin, carbenicillin, and related antibiotics
   1146..1734    +  rep_origin     ori: high-copy-number ColE1/pMB1/pBR322/pUC origin of replication
   1917..2009    +  CDS            lacI (fragment): lac repressor; lacI; The lac repressor binds to the lac operator to inhibit transcription in E. coli. This inhibition can be relieved by adding lactose or isopropyl-β-D-thiogalactopyranoside (IPTG).
   2022..2043    +  protein_bind   CAP binding site: CAP binding activates transcription in the presence of cAMP. E. coli catabolite activator protein
   2058..2088    +  promoter       lac promoter: promoter for the E. coli lac operon
   2096..2112    +  protein_bind   lac operator: The lac repressor binds to the lac operator to inhibit transcription in E. coli. This inhibition can be relieved by adding lactose or isopropyl-β-D-thiogalactopyranoside (IPTG). lac repressor encoded by lacI
   2157..2175    +  promoter       T3 promoter: promoter for bacteriophage T3 RNA polymerase
   2203..2429    +  promoter       RSV promoter: Rous sarcoma virus enhancer/promoter
   2430..2610    +  LTR            5' LTR (truncated): truncated 5' long terminal repeat (LTR) from HIV-1
   2657..2782    +  misc_feature   HIV-1 Ψ: packaging signal of human immunodeficiency virus type 1
   2766..3129    +  CDS            HIV-1 gag (fragment): gag protein from human immunodeficiency virus 1; gag
   3275..3508    +  misc_feature   RRE: The Rev response element (RRE) of HIV-1 allows for Rev-dependent mRNA export from the nucleus to the cytoplasm.
   3885..3985    +  CDS            Rev (fragment): human immunodeficiency virus 1 (HIV-1) Rev protein; rev; enhances nuclear export of unspliced and incompletely spliced viral mRNAs
   4004..4120    +  misc_feature   cPPT/CTS: central polypurine tract and central termination sequence of HIV-1
   4154..4178    +  protein_bind   attB1: mutant version of attB; recombination site for the Gateway® BP reaction BP Clonase™
   4193..4211    +  enhancer       CMV enhancer (fragment): human cytomegalovirus immediate early enhancer
   4236..4302    +  CDS            small t antigen (fragment): SV40 (simian virus 40) small t antigen
   4309..5487    +  promoter       EF-1α promoter: strong constitutive promoter for human elongation factor EF-1α
   5504..5522    +  promoter       T7 promoter: promoter for bacteriophage T7 RNA polymerase
   5593..6162    +  misc_feature   IRES: internal ribosome entry site (IRES) of the encephalomyocarditis virus (EMCV)
   6174..6662    +  CDS            Thy1.1: mouse GPI-anchored cell surface glycoprotein of the immunoglobulin superfamily This allele of Thy1 is also known as CD90.1.
   6668..6692    -  protein_bind   attB2: mutant version of attB; recombination site for the Gateway® BP reaction BP Clonase™
   6723..7311    +  misc_feature   WPRE: woodchuck hepatitis virus posttranscriptional regulatory element
   7362..7861    +  promoter       PGK promoter: mouse phosphoglycerate kinase 1 promoter
   7875..8678    +  CDS            NeoR/KanR: aminoglycoside phosphotransferase from Tn5; aph(3')-II (or nptII); confers resistance to neomycin, kanamycin, and G418 (Geneticin®)
   8752..8889    +  CDS            nef (fragment): NEF_HV1LA - Experimental evidence at protein level: Swiss-Prot protein existence level 1. Extracellular Nef protein targets CD4(+) T-lymphocytes for apoptosis by interacting with CXCR4 surface receptors. From Human immunodeficiency virus type 1 group M subtype B (isolate Lai) (HIV-1).
   8875..9055    +  LTR            5' LTR (truncated): truncated 5' long terminal repeat (LTR) from HIV-1
   9127..9248    +  polyA_signal   SV40 poly(A) signal: SV40 polyadenylation signal
   9288..9423    +  rep_origin     SV40 ori: SV40 origin of replication
   9444..9462    -  promoter       T7 promoter: promoter for bacteriophage T7 RNA polymerase
   9470..9625    +  CDS            lacZα (fragment): LacZα fragment of β-galactosidase; lacZ fragment
   9630..10058   +  rep_origin     f1 ori (sequence partly withheld): f1 bacteriophage origin of replication; arrow indicates direction of (+) strand synthesis
