[The description below was written by a language model from this plasmid's Addgene catalogue record and pLannotate feature annotations shown in this document.]
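Description:
pCR1265 is an empty lentiviral cDNA expression backbone (10,101 nt in the sequenced record) built on pLentiX1 and described by the depositor as plenti-x1-neo-linker-IRES-Thy1.1. It is propagated in E. coli through a high-copy ColE1/pUC-type origin with ampicillin selection (AmpR under the bla promoter). It also carries an f1 origin and remnants of lac/lacZα cloning sequences. The transfer-vector architecture is that of a third-generation HIV-1 system. An RSV promoter replaces the U3 region to drive a truncated 5' LTR, followed by the Ψ packaging signal with a gag fragment, the Rev response element and the cPPT/CTS. A second truncated LTR lies downstream, followed by an SV40 poly(A) signal and SV40 origin. Viral proteins are not encoded, apart from non-functional fragments, so packaging functions must be supplied in trans.

The payload sits between attB1 and attB2 Gateway recombination scars. A human EF-1α promoter precedes a short linker region containing a T7 promoter, where a coding sequence is meant to be placed. This is followed by an EMCV IRES and mouse Thy1.1 (CD90.1). An inserted cDNA and the Thy1.1 surface marker would therefore be translated from a single bicistronic transcript, allowing transduced cells to be identified or sorted by antibody staining. A WPRE follows to enhance transcript expression. A separate mouse PGK promoter drives NeoR, which confers G418 resistance for selecting transduced mammalian cells. No insert is present. The depositor notes that consensus coding sequences were PCR amplified from gBlocks or cDNA clones and joined into the backbone by Gibson assembly. The associated publication concerns Cas9 genome editing and the Fanconi anemia pathway in human cells, but the record does not say how this vector's derivatives were used in that study.
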