Addgene plasmid #111094: pCR1265
Purpose: (Empty Backbone) lentiviral cDNA expression vector: plenti-x1-neo-linker-IRES-Thy1.1
Depositing lab: Jacob Corn. Depositing organization: University of California, Berkeley. Publication: CRISPR-Cas9 genome editing in human cells occurs via the Fanconi anemia pathway. Richardson CD, Kazane KR, Feng SJ, Zelin E, Bray NL, Schafer AJ, Floor SN, Corn JE. Nat Genet. 2018 Aug;50(8):1132-1139. doi: 10.1038/s41588-018-0174-0. Epub 2018 Jul 27. PubMed 30054595.
Backbone
  Vector backbone: pLentiXI
  Vector type: Lentiviral
Growth in bacteria
  Bacterial resistance: Ampicillin, 100 μg/mL
  Growth temperature: 37°C
  Growth strain: NEB Stable
  Copy number: Unknown
Gene/Insert
  Gene/Insert name: None
Terms and licenses: Academic/Nonprofit Terms; Industry Terms: Not Available to Industry
Depositor comments: Consensus CDS were PCR amplified from gBlocks or from cDNA clones and Gibson cloned into pLentiX1
How to cite: pCR1265 was a gift from Jacob Corn (Addgene plasmid # 111094 ; http://n2t.net/addgene:111094 ; RRID:Addgene_111094)
